Addgene plasmid #44491: pCFJ1209
Depositing lab: Erik Jorgensen. Depositing organization: University of Utah. Publication: Random and targeted transgene insertion in Caenorhabditis elegans using a modified Mos1 transposon. Frokjaer-Jensen C, Davis MW, Sarov M, Taylor J, Flibotte S, LaBella M, Pozniakovsky A, Moerman DG, Jorgensen EM. Nat Methods. 2014 May;11(5):529-34. doi: 10.1038/nmeth.2889. Epub 2014 Mar 16. PubMed 24820376.
Backbone
  Vector backbone: pDESTR4-R3
  Backbone manufacturer: Invitrogen
  Backbone size w/o insert (bp): 2445
  Vector type: Gateway expression clone
  Selectable markers: Neomycin (select with G418)
Growth in bacteria
  Bacterial resistance: Ampicillin, 100 μg/mL
  Growth temperature: 37°C
  Growth strain: Top10
  Copy number: High Copy
Gene/Insert
  Gene/Insert name: Minimal Mos1 [Peft-3 tdTomato(NLS) tbb-2 UTR, NeoR]
  Species: D. melanogaster (fly), C. elegans (nematode)
  Insert size (bp): 2536
  Cloning method: Gateway Cloning
  Sequencing primers: 5′ M13rev; 3′ M13-fwd20
Terms and licenses: Academic/Nonprofit Terms; Industry Terms: Not Available to Industry
How to cite: pCFJ1209 was a gift from Erik Jorgensen (Addgene plasmid # 44491 ; http://n2t.net/addgene:44491 ; RRID:Addgene_44491)
