[The description below was written by a language model from this plasmid's Addgene catalogue record.]
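Description:
pCFJ1209 is a Gateway expression clone assembled in the pDESTR4-R3 multisite destination backbone and intended for transgenesis in Caenorhabditis elegans. It is maintained in E. coli as a high-copy plasmid under ampicillin selection. The record gives no feature table, so the bacterial origin and the exact arrangement of elements are not documented beyond what the insert name conveys.

The payload is a minimal Mos1 transposon, that is, the terminal sequences of the Mos1 mariner-family element retained as the substrate for transposase, flanking a two-part cargo. The first part is a fluorescent reporter in which the C. elegans eft-3 promoter, a strong and broadly active translation elongation factor promoter, drives tdTomato carrying a nuclear localization signal, followed by the tbb-2 (beta-tubulin) 3′ UTR, a permissive UTR commonly used for expression in many tissues. The second part is a NeoR cassette conferring resistance to G418, which provides drug selection of transgenic worms. The promoter driving NeoR is not stated in the record.

Because the cargo sits inside transposon ends, supplying Mos1 transposase in trans should mobilize the whole unit from the plasmid into the genome. According to the associated publication title, this belongs to a modified-Mos1 system for random and targeted transgene insertion in C. elegans. In that setting, G418 resistance allows recovery of animals carrying the transgene, and bright red nuclear fluorescence gives a visible marker for following the insertion. The listed species, fly and nematode, presumably reflect the Drosophila-derived transposon and the worm regulatory sequences.
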