>Addgene plasmid #44491 | pCFJ1209 | addgene partial sequence | sequence record 63138 | M13rev
GTTGGCACCTTTGGTCTTTTATTGTCAACTTCCATTGGTTCTTCCATTGTTTCTGTTAAATTAATGAATT
TTTCATAAAATAAAGACATTATACAATATAAAAATGAAGAATTTATTGAAAATAAACTGCCAGAGAGAAA
AAGTATGCAACACTCCCGCCGAGAGTGTTTGAAATGGTGTACGGTACATTTTCGTGCTAGGAGTTAGATG
TGCAGGCAGCAACGAGAGGGGGAGAGATTTTTTTGGGCCTTGTGAAATTAACGTGAGTTTTCTGGTCATC
TGACTAATCATGTTGGTTTTTTGTTGGTTTATTTTGTTTTTATCTTTGTTTTTATCCAGATTAGGAAATT
TAAATTTTATGAATTTATAATGAGGTCAAACATTCAGTCCCAGCGTTTTTCCTGTTCTCACTGTTTAGTC
GAATTTTTATTTTAGGCTTTCAACAAATGTTCTAACTGTCTTATTTGTGACCTCACTTTTTATATTTTTT
TAATTTTTAAAAATATTAGAAGTTTCTAGGATAATTTTTTCGACTTTTATTCTCTCTACCGTCCGCACTC
TTCTTACTTTTAAATTAAATTGTTTTTTTTTCAGTTGGGAAACACTTTGCTCACTCCGTAGCAGCCATGG
CAAGTTTGTACAAAAAAGCAGGCTCGCCAAAGAAGAAGCGTAAGGTCGTGAGCAAGGGCGAGGAGGTCAT
CAAAGAGTTCATGCGCTTCAAGGTGCGCATGGAGGGCTCCATGAACGGCCACGAGTTCGAGATCGAGGGC
GAGGGCGAGGGCCGCCCCTACGAGGGCACCCAGACCGCCAAGCTGAAGGTGACCAAGG
