>Addgene plasmid #44491 | pCFJ1209 | addgene partial sequence | sequence record 63278 | Neo-F 5'-CGTTGGCTACCCGTGATATT-3'
CGCTTCCTCGTGCTTTACGGTATCGCCGCTCCCGATTCGCAGCGCATCGCCTTCTATCGCCTTCTTGACG
AGTTCTTCTGAGTCCAATTACTCTTCAACATCCCTACATGCTCTTTCTCCCTGTGCTCCCACCCCCTATT
TTTGTTATTATCAAAAAACTTCTCTTAATTTCTTTGTTTTTTAGCTTCTTTTAAGCCACCTCTAACAATG
AAATTGTGTAGATTCAAAAATAGAATTAATTCGTAATAAAAAGTCGAAAAAAATTGTGCTCCCTCCCCCC
ATTAATAATAATTCTATCCCAAAATCTACACAATGTTCTGTGTACACTTCTTATGTTTTTTACTTCTGAT
AAATTTTTTTGAAACATCATAGAAAAAACCGCACACAAAATACCTTATCATATGTTACGTTTCAGTTTAT
GACCGCAATTTTTATTTCTTCGCACGTCTGGGCCTCTCATGACGTCAAATCATGCTCATCGTGAAAAAGT
TTTGGAGTATTTTTGGAATTTTTCAATCAAGTGAAAGTTTATGAAATTAATTTTCCTGCTTTTGCTTTTT
GGGGTTTCCCCTATTGTTTGTCAAGATTTCGAGGACGGCGTTTTTCTTGCTAAAATCACAAGTATTGATG
AGCACGATGCAAGAAAGATCGGAAGAAGGTTTGGGTTTGAGGCTCAGTGGAAGGTGAGTAGAAGTTGATA
ATTTGAAAGTGGAGTAGTGTCTATGGGGTTTTTGCCTTAAATGACAGAATACATTCCCAATATACCAAAC
ATAACTGTTTCTCGAGGTCGACGGTATCGATAAGCTTGATCCGGATCTGCGGCTTACTCACCAGACCTGG
CCCCATCCGATTACCACCTATTCGCTTCGATGGGACACGCACTCGCTGAGCAGCGCTTCGATTCTTACGA
AAGTGTGAAAAAATGGCTCGATGAATGGTTCGCCGCAAAAGACGATGAGT
