LOCUS       Exported 7900 bp ds-DNA circular SYN 12-MAY-2021
DEFINITION  synthetic circular DNA
ACCESSION   .
VERSION     .
KEYWORDS    pCFJ1209
SOURCE      synthetic DNA construct
  ORGANISM  synthetic DNA construct
REFERENCE   1 (bases 1 to 7900)
  TITLE     Erik Jorgensen's plasmids
  JOURNAL   Unpublished
REFERENCE   2 (bases 1 to 7900)
  AUTHORS   .
  TITLE     Direct Submission
  JOURNAL   Exported May 12, 2021 from SnapGene Server 1.1.58
            http://www.snapgene.com
FEATURES             Location/Qualifiers
     source          1..7900
                     /organism="synthetic DNA construct"
                     /mol_type="other DNA"
     primer_bind     283..299
                     /label=M13 rev
                     /note="common sequencing primer, one of multiple similar
                     variants"
     primer_bind     283..299
                     /label=M13 Reverse
                     /note="In lacZ gene. Also called M13-rev"
     protein_bind    319..339
                     /gene="mutant version of attB"
                     /label=attB4
                     /bound_moiety="BP Clonase(TM)"
                     /note="core recombination site for the Gateway(R) BP
                     reaction"
     promoter        340..939
                     /gene="eft-3"
                     /label=eft-3 promoter
                     /note="promoter for the C. elegans elongation factor
                     1-alpha gene (Mitrovich and Anderson, 2000)"
     protein_bind    965..989
                     /gene="mutant version of attB"
                     /label=attB1
                     /bound_moiety="BP Clonase(TM)"
                     /note="recombination site for the Gateway(R) BP reaction"
     CDS             992..1012
                     /codon_start=1
                     /product="nuclear localization signal of SV40 (simian virus
                     40) large T antigen"
                     /label=SV40 NLS
                     /translation="PKKKRKV"
     CDS             1013..2437
                     /codon_start=1
                     /product="tandem dimeric (pseudo-monomeric) derivative of
                     DsRed (Shaner et al., 2004)"
                     /label=tdTomato
                     /note="mammalian codon-optimized"
                     /translation="VSKGEEVIKEFMRFKVRMEGSMNGHEFEIEGEGEGRPYEGTQTAK
                     LKVTKGGPLPFAWDILSPQFMYGSKAYVKHPADIPDYKKLSFPEGFKWERVMNFEDGGL
                     VTVTQDSSLQDGTLIYKVKMRGTNFPPDGPVMQKKTMGWEASTERLYPRDGVLKGEIHQ
                     ALKLKDGGHYLVEFKTIYMAKKPVQLPGYYYVDTKLDITSHNEDYTIVEQYERSEGRHH
                     LFLGHGTGSTGSGSSGTASSEDNNMAVIKEFMRFKVRMEGSMNGHEFEIEGEGEGRPYE
                     GTQTAKLKVTKGGPLPFAWDILSPQFMYGSKAYVKHPADIPDYKKLSFPEGFKWERVMN
                     FEDGGLVTVTQDSSLQDGTLIYKVKMRGTNFPPDGPVMQKKTMGWEASTERLYPRDGVL
                     KGEIHQALKLKDGGHYLVEFKTIYMAKKPVQLPGYYYVDTKLDITSHNEDYTIVEQYER
                     SEGRHHLFLYGMDELYK"
     CDS             2447..2518
                     /codon_start=1
                     /product="nuclear localization signal from the C. elegans
                     EGL-13 transcription factor (Lyssenko et al., 2007)"
                     /label=EGL-13 NLS
                     /translation="SRRRKANPTKLSENAKKLAKEVEN"
     protein_bind    complement(2520..2544)
                     /gene="mutant version of attB"
                     /label=attB2
                     /bound_moiety="BP Clonase(TM)"
                     /note="recombination site for the Gateway(R) BP reaction"
     terminator      2549..2872
                     /gene="tbb-2"
                     /label=tbb-2 terminator
                     /note="transcription terminator for the C. elegans tubulin
                     beta-2 gene"
     protein_bind    complement(2876..2896)
                     /gene="mutant version of attB"
                     /label=attB3
                     /bound_moiety="BP Clonase(TM)"
                     /note="core recombination site for the Gateway(R) BP
                     reaction"
     primer_bind     complement(2904..2921)
                     /label=M13 Forward
                     /note="In lacZ gene. Also called M13-F20 or M13 (-21)
                     Forward"
     primer_bind     complement(2904..2920)
                     /label=M13 fwd
                     /note="common sequencing primer, one of multiple similar
                     variants"
     CDS             3737..4531
                     /codon_start=1
                     /gene="aph(3')-II (or nptII)"
                     /product="aminoglycoside phosphotransferase from Tn5"
                     /label=NeoR/KanR
                     /note="confers resistance to neomycin, kanamycin, and G418
                     (Geneticin(R))"
                     /translation="MIEQDGLHAGSPAAWVERLFGYDWAQQTIGCSDAAVFRLSAQGRP
                     VLFVKTDLSGALNELQDEAARLSWLATTGVPCAAVLDVVTEAGRDWLLLGEVPGQDLLS
                     SHLAPAEKVSIMADAMRRLHTLDPATCPFDHQAKHRIERARTRMEAGLVDQDDLDEEHQ
                     GLAPAELFARLKARMPDGEDLVVTHGDACLPNIMVENGRFSGFIDCGRLGVADRYQDIA
                     LATRDIAEELGGEWADRFLVLYGIAAPDSQRIAFYRLLDEFF"
     primer_bind     complement(3791..3810)
                     /label=Neo-R
                     /note="Neomycin resistance gene, reverse primer"
     primer_bind     4401..4420
                     /label=Neo-F
                     /note="Neomycin resistance gene, forward primer"
     primer_bind     5232..5248
                     /label=pBluescriptKS
                     /note="For pBluescript vector"
     primer_bind     5233..5249
                     /label=KS primer
                     /note="common sequencing primer, one of multiple similar
                     variants"
     primer_bind     complement(5785..5804)
                     /label=pRS-marker
                     /note="pRS vectors, use to sequence yeast selectable
                     marker"
     primer_bind     5904..5926
                     /label=pGEX 3'
                     /note="pGEX vectors, reverse primer"
     primer_bind     complement(5964..5982)
                     /label=pBRforEco
                     /note="pBR322 vectors, upsteam of EcoRI site, forward
                     primer"
     promoter        6050..6154
                     /gene="bla"
                     /label=AmpR promoter
     CDS             6155..7015
                     /codon_start=1
                     /gene="bla"
                     /product="beta-lactamase"
                     /label=AmpR
                     /note="confers resistance to ampicillin, carbenicillin, and
                     related antibiotics"
                     /translation="MSIQHFRVALIPFFAAFCLPVFAHPETLVKVKDAEDQLGARVGYI
                     ELDLNSGKILESFRPEERFPMMSTFKVLLCGAVLSRIDAGQEQLGRRIHYSQNDLVEYS
                     PVTEKHLTDGMTVRELCSAAITMSDNTAANLLLTTIGGPKELTAFLHNMGDHVTRLDRW
                     EPELNEAIPNDERDTTMPVAMATTLRKLLTGELLTLASRQQLIDWMEADKVAGPLLRSA
                     LPAGWFIADKSGAGERGSRGIIAALGPDGKPSRIVVIYTTGSQATMDERNRQIAEIGAS
                     LIKHW"
     primer_bind     complement(6373..6392)
                     /label=Amp-R
                     /note="Ampicillin resistance gene, reverse primer"
     rep_origin      7186..7774
                     /direction=RIGHT
                     /label=ori
                     /note="high-copy-number ColE1/pMB1/pBR322/pUC origin of
                     replication"
     primer_bind     7675..7694
                     /label=pBR322ori-F
                     /note="pBR322 origin, forward primer"
ORIGIN
        1 gcaccgtacg tctcgaggaa ttctatcagg tgtacaagta tgaaatgtcg tttcgaacat
       61 atagatgtct cgcaaacgta aatatttatc gattgtcata aaactttgac cttgtgaagt
      121 gtcaaccttg actgtcgaac caccatagtt tggcgcgaat tgagcgtcat aattgtttac
      181 tctcagtgca gtcaacatgt cgagtttcgt gccgaataaa gagcaaacgc ggacagtatt
      241 aattttctgt tttcatttga agaaaacagc tgcggccgga tccaggaaac agctatgacc
      301 atgattacgc caagctatca actttgtata gaaaagttgg cacctttggt cttttattgt
      361 caacttccat tggttcttcc attgtttctg ttaaattaat gaatttttca taaaataaag
      421 acattataca atataaaaat gaagaattta ttgaaaataa actgccagag agaaaaagta
      481 tgcaacactc ccgccgagag tgtttgaaat ggtgtacggt acattttcgt gctaggagtt
      541 agatgtgcag gcagcaacga gagggggaga gatttttttg ggccttgtga aattaacgtg
      601 agttttctgg tcatctgact aatcatgttg gttttttgtt ggtttatttt gtttttatct
      661 ttgtttttat ccagattagg aaatttaaat tttatgaatt tataatgagg tcaaacattc
      721 agtcccagcg tttttcctgt tctcactgtt tagtcgaatt tttattttag gctttcaaca
      781 aatgttctaa ctgtcttatt tgtgacctca ctttttatat ttttttaatt tttaaaaata
      841 ttagaagttt ctaggataat tttttcgact tttattctct ctaccgtccg cactcttctt
      901 acttttaaat taaattgttt ttttttcagt tgggaaacac tttgctcact ccgtagcagc
      961 catggcaagt ttgtacaaaa aagcaggctc gccaaagaag aagcgtaagg tcgtgagcaa
     1021 gggcgaggag gtcatcaaag agttcatgcg cttcaaggtg cgcatggagg gctccatgaa
     1081 cggccacgag ttcgagatcg agggcgaggg cgagggccgc ccctacgagg gcacccagac
     1141 cgccaagctg aaggtgacca agggcggccc cctgcccttc gcctgggaca tcctgtcccc
     1201 ccagttcatg tacggctcca aggcgtacgt gaagcacccc gccgacatcc ccgattacaa
     1261 gaagctgtcc ttccccgagg gcttcaagtg ggagcgcgtg atgaacttcg aggacggcgg
     1321 tctggtgacc gtgacccagg actcctccct gcaggacggc acgctgatct acaaggtgaa
     1381 gatgcgcggc accaacttcc cccccgacgg ccccgtaatg cagaagaaga ccatgggctg
     1441 ggaggcctcc accgagcgcc tgtacccccg cgacggcgtg ctgaagggcg agatccacca
     1501 ggccctgaag ctgaaggacg gcggccacta cctggtggag ttcaagacca tctacatggc
     1561 caagaagccc gtgcaactgc ccggctacta ctacgtggac accaagctgg acatcacctc
     1621 ccacaacgag gactacacca tcgtggaaca gtacgagcgc tccgagggcc gccaccacct
     1681 gttcctgggg catggcaccg gcagcaccgg cagcggcagc tccggcaccg cctcctccga
     1741 ggacaacaac atggccgtca tcaaagagtt catgcgcttc aaggtgcgca tggagggctc
     1801 catgaacggc cacgagttcg agatcgaggg cgagggcgag ggccgcccct acgagggcac
     1861 ccagaccgcc aagctgaagg tgaccaaggg cggccccctg cccttcgcct gggacatcct
     1921 gtccccccag ttcatgtacg gctccaaggc gtacgtgaag caccccgccg acatccccga
     1981 ttacaagaag ctgtccttcc ccgagggctt caagtgggag cgcgtgatga acttcgagga
     2041 cggcggtctg gtgaccgtga cccaggactc ctccctgcag gacggcacgc tgatctacaa
     2101 ggtgaagatg cgcggcacca acttcccccc cgacggcccc gtaatgcaga agaagaccat
     2161 gggctgggag gcctccaccg agcgcctgta cccccgcgac ggcgtgctga agggcgagat
     2221 ccaccaggcc ctgaagctga aggacggcgg ccactacctg gtggagttca agaccatcta
     2281 catggccaag aagcccgtgc aactgcccgg ctactactac gtggacacca agctggacat
     2341 cacctcccac aacgaggact acaccatcgt ggaacagtac gagcgctccg agggccgcca
     2401 ccacctgttc ctgtacggca tggacgagct gtacaagtac ccagcttccc gtcgtcgtaa
     2461 ggccaaccca accaagctct ccgagaacgc caagaagctc gccaaggagg tcgagaacaa
     2521 cccagctttc ttgtacaaag tgggataaat gcaaaatcct ttcaagcatt cccttcttct
     2581 ctatcactct tctttctttt tgtcaaaaaa ttctctcgct aatttatttg cttttttaat
     2641 gttattattt tatgactttt tatagtcact gaaaagtttg catctgagtg aagtgaatgc
     2701 tatcaaaatg tgattctgtc tgatgtactt tcacaatctc tcttcaattc cattttgaag
     2761 tgctttaaac ccgaaaggtt gagaaaaatg cgagcgctca aatatttgta ttgtgttcgt
     2821 tgagtgaccc aacaaaaaga ggaaacttta ttgtgccgcc aagaaaaaag tctcacaact
     2881 ttattataca tagttgataa ttcactggcc gtcgttttac aggccggatg ggccatggca
     2941 ccatttctaa attttagttt aataaaaaaa ttttaaaata atacgagttt tgagactaac
     3001 tttcaataaa aaccaaaaaa ttgcttcaaa aaagagctcg cgccgattta cgataaacac
     3061 agcgcgctac gacactccga aaaccgcgcc gcaccattac attctccgcc ccaccgcacg
     3121 gtttgcggaa ggcgatgaaa ttgctgggcc taaaatttta accctttttt tcccgttttt
     3181 caactgtttt cccgattttt tcgatatttt tttcaggttt ttagttagaa aagtatataa
     3241 aaattgcatt atttgtagtt ttcgctcgta atttgtgata gaaaacggcc aatttgccta
     3301 gatttgtgat tctaccaagt ggaatttttg ggaaaatatc aatattccac gatttttatt
     3361 caaatcataa cgtttcgaaa ttatcagctt aaataaaact aaaataaata ataaaatact
     3421 aaaaaccctg aatttctcgg ttctcggttc agcttgagtt cgttctatac acgttatcga
     3481 tttttgtcat ttcgtttaat catgggtttt gattcatttt aaatatgaaa tttgatttat
     3541 tcctcgtttc gaagttggtt tgtcttgtcc ggccggtaaa caaatgttat taaaaaaaat
     3601 aataaatttc gaaatttttc gtaatgttcc gcaatcgtgt ttttccgttt atctcgtctt
     3661 cccttccttc aaatatacta tttattttct caattcacat attttcagcc agccctgctc
     3721 aacaagtgga ataaaaatga ttgaacaaga tggattgcac gcaggttctc cggccgcttg
     3781 ggtggagagg ctattcggct atgactgggc acaacagaca atcggctgct ctgatgccgc
     3841 cgtgttccgg ctgtcagcgc aggggcgccc ggttcttttt gtcaagaccg acctgtccgg
     3901 tgccctgaat gaactgcagg acgaggcagc gcggctatcg tggctggcca cgacgggcgt
     3961 tccttgcgca gctgtgctcg acgttgtcac tgaagcggga agggactggc tgctattggg
     4021 cgaagtgccg gggcaggatc tcctgtcatc tcaccttgct cctgccgaga aagtatccat
     4081 catggctgat gcaatgcggc ggctgcatac gcttgatccg gctacctgcc cattcgacca
     4141 ccaagcgaaa catcgcatcg agcgagcacg tactcggatg gaagccggtc ttgtcgatca
     4201 ggatgatctg gacgaagagc atcaggggct cgcaccagcc gaactgttcg ccaggctcaa
     4261 ggcgcgcatg cccgacggcg aggatctcgt cgtgacccat ggcgatgcct gcttgccgaa
     4321 tatcatggtg gaaaatggcc gcttttctgg attcatcgac tgtggccggc tgggtgtggc
     4381 ggaccgctat caggacatag cgttggctac ccgtgatatt gctgaagagc ttggcggcga
     4441 atgggctgac cgcttcctcg tgctttacgg tatcgccgct cccgattcgc agcgcatcgc
     4501 cttctatcgc cttcttgacg agttcttctg agtccaatta ctcttcaaca tccctacatg
     4561 ctctttctcc ctgtgctccc accccctatt tttgttatta tcaaaaaact tctcttaatt
     4621 tctttgtttt ttagcttctt ttaagccacc tctaacaatg aaattgtgta gattcaaaaa
     4681 tagaattaat tcgtaataaa aagtcgaaaa aaattgtgct ccctcccccc attaataata
     4741 attctatccc aaaatctaca caatgttctg tgtacacttc ttatgttttt tacttctgat
     4801 aaattttttt gaaacatcat agaaaaaacc gcacacaaaa taccttatca tatgttacgt
     4861 ttcagtttat gaccgcaatt tttatttctt cgcacgtctg ggcctctcat gacgtcaaat
     4921 catgctcatc gtgaaaaagt tttggagtat ttttggaatt tttcaatcaa gtgaaagttt
     4981 atgaaattaa ttttcctgct tttgcttttt ggggtttccc ctattgtttg tcaagatttc
     5041 gaggacggcg tttttcttgc taaaatcaca agtattgatg agcacgatgc aagaaagatc
     5101 ggaagaaggt ttgggtttga ggctcagtgg aaggtgagta gaagttgata atttgaaagt
     5161 ggagtagtgt ctatggggtt tttgccttaa atgacagaat acattcccaa tataccaaac
     5221 ataactgttt ctcgaggtcg acggtatcga taagcttgat ccggatctgc ggcttactca
     5281 ccagacctgg ccccatccga ttaccaccta ttcgcttcga tgggacacgc actcgctgag
     5341 cagcgcttcg attcttacga aagtgtgaaa aaatggctcg atgaatggtt cgccgcaaaa
     5401 gacgatgagt tctactggcg tggaatccac aaattgcccg agagatggga aaaatgtgta
     5461 gctagcgacg gcaaatactt tgaataaatg attttttctt tttccacaaa atttaacgtg
     5521 ttttttgatt taaaaaaaac gacatttcat acttgtacac ctgatatcta gatacctagg
     5581 tgagctctgg tacccccctg gcgttaccca acttaatcgc cttgcagcac atcccccttt
     5641 cgccagctgg cgtaatagcg aagaggcccg caccgatcgc ccttcccaac agttgcgcag
     5701 cctgaatggc gaatggcgcc tgatgcggta ttttctcctt acgcatctgt gcggtatttc
     5761 acaccgcata tggtgcactc tcagtacaat ctgctctgat gccgcatagt taagccagcc
     5821 ccgacacccg ccaacacccg ctgacgcgcc ctgacgggct tgtctgctcc cggcatccgc
     5881 ttacagacaa gctgtgaccg tctccgggag ctgcatgtgt cagaggtttt caccgtcatc
     5941 accgaaacgc gcgagacgaa agggcctcgt gatacgccta tttttatagg ttaatgtcat
     6001 gataataatg gtttcttaga cgtcaggtgg cacttttcgg ggaaatgtgc gcggaacccc
     6061 tatttgttta tttttctaaa tacattcaaa tatgtatccg ctcatgagac aataaccctg
     6121 ataaatgctt caataatatt gaaaaaggaa gagtatgagt attcaacatt tccgtgtcgc
     6181 ccttattccc ttttttgcgg cattttgcct tcctgttttt gctcacccag aaacgctggt
     6241 gaaagtaaaa gatgctgaag atcagttggg tgcacgagtg ggttacatcg aactggatct
     6301 caacagcggt aagatccttg agagttttcg ccccgaagaa cgttttccaa tgatgagcac
     6361 ttttaaagtt ctgctatgtg gcgcggtatt atcccgtatt gacgccgggc aagagcaact
     6421 cggtcgccgc atacactatt ctcagaatga cttggttgag tactcaccag tcacagaaaa
     6481 gcatcttacg gatggcatga cagtaagaga attatgcagt gctgccataa ccatgagtga
     6541 taacactgcg gccaacttac ttctgacaac gatcggagga ccgaaggagc taaccgcttt
     6601 tttgcacaac atgggggatc atgtaactcg ccttgatcgt tgggaaccgg agctgaatga
     6661 agccatacca aacgacgagc gtgacaccac gatgcctgta gcaatggcaa caacgttgcg
     6721 caaactatta actggcgaac tacttactct agcttcccgg caacaattaa tagactggat
     6781 ggaggcggat aaagttgcag gaccacttct gcgctcggcc cttccggctg gctggtttat
     6841 tgctgataaa tctggagccg gtgagcgtgg gtctcgcggt atcattgcag cactggggcc
     6901 agatggtaag ccctcccgta tcgtagttat ctacacgacg gggagtcagg caactatgga
     6961 tgaacgaaat agacagatcg ctgagatagg tgcctcactg attaagcatt ggtaactgtc
     7021 agaccaagtt tactcatata tactttagat tgatttaaaa cttcattttt aatttaaaag
     7081 gatctaggtg aagatccttt ttgataatct catgaccaaa atcccttaac gtgagttttc
     7141 gttccactga gcgtcagacc ccgtagaaaa gatcaaagga tcttcttgag atcctttttt
     7201 tctgcgcgta atctgctgct tgcaaacaaa aaaaccaccg ctaccagcgg tggtttgttt
     7261 gccggatcaa gagctaccaa ctctttttcc gaaggtaact ggcttcagca gagcgcagat
     7321 accaaatact gtccttctag tgtagccgta gttaggccac cacttcaaga actctgtagc
     7381 accgcctaca tacctcgctc tgctaatcct gttaccagtg gctgctgcca gtggcgataa
     7441 gtcgtgtctt accgggttgg actcaagacg atagttaccg gataaggcgc agcggtcggg
     7501 ctgaacgggg ggttcgtgca cacagcccag cttggagcga acgacctaca ccgaactgag
     7561 atacctacag cgtgagctat gagaaagcgc cacgcttccc gaagggagaa aggcggacag
     7621 gtatccggta agcggcaggg tcggaacagg agagcgcacg agggagcttc cagggggaaa
     7681 cgcctggtat ctttatagtc ctgtcgggtt tcgccacctc tgacttgagc gtcgattttt
     7741 gtgatgctcg tcaggggggc ggagcctatg gaaaaacgcc agcaacgcgg cctttttacg
     7801 gttcctggtc ttttgctggc cttttgctca catgttcttt cctgcgttat cccctgattc
     7861 tgtggataac cgtattaccg cctttgagtg agctgatacc
//
